Addgene plasmid #131067: pYJ23-lenti-MS2-U6-NKX6.1-acti-gRNA1
Purpose: Activation of NKX6.1 via SAM system
Depositing lab: Xiaojun Lian. Depositing organization: Pennsylvania State University.
Backbone
  Vector backbone: plenti-MS2-U6-gRNA-DsRed
  Backbone size w/o insert (bp): 8162
  Vector type: Mammalian Expression, Lentiviral, CRISPR
  Selectable markers: Puromycin
Growth in bacteria
  Bacterial resistance: Ampicillin, 100 μg/mL
  Growth temperature: 37°C
  Growth strain: NEB Stable
  Copy number: High Copy
Gene/Insert
  Gene/Insert name: NKX6.1 activation gRNA1
  gRNA/shRNA sequence: GCAGAGGAGCCGGAAGCGCCG
  Species: H. sapiens (human)
  Entrez Gene: NKX6-1 (a.k.a. NKX6.1, NKX6A)
  Cloning method: Restriction Enzyme; 5′ cloning site Unknown (unknown if destroyed); 3′ cloning site Unknown (unknown if destroyed)
  Sequencing primers: 5′ na
Terms and licenses: Academic/Nonprofit Terms; Industry Terms: Not Available to Industry
How to cite: pYJ23-lenti-MS2-U6-NKX6.1-acti-gRNA1 was a gift from Xiaojun Lian (Addgene plasmid # 131067 ; http://n2t.net/addgene:131067 ; RRID:Addgene_131067)
