[The description below was written by a language model from this plasmid's Addgene catalogue record and pLannotate feature annotations shown in this document.]
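Description:
pYJ23-lenti-MS2-U6-NKX6.1-acti-gRNA1 is a third-generation-style, self-inactivating lentiviral CRISPR vector that delivers a guide RNA for transcriptional activation of the human NKX6-1 gene through the synergistic activation mediator (SAM) system. It is propagated in E. coli as a high-copy plasmid using a ColE1/pUC-type origin and ampicillin resistance (AmpR). The bacterial portion also carries an f1 origin, lac promoter/operator remnants, and flanking T3 and T7 promoters. The viral genome is driven by an RSV promoter fused to a truncated HIV-1 5' LTR, followed by the Ψ packaging signal with a partial gag sequence, the RRE for Rev-dependent nuclear export, a cPPT/CTS, a WPRE, and a ΔU3 3' LTR that inactivates LTR promoter activity after integration. An SV40 poly(A) signal and SV40 origin lie downstream of the 3' LTR.

The payload is a human U6 (RNA polymerase III) promoter expressing an NKX6.1-targeting guide in a Streptococcus pyogenes Cas9 scaffold interrupted by two MS2 stem loops. In the SAM design, these aptamers recruit MS2 coat protein fused to activation domains, which cooperate with a dCas9-activator at the target promoter. Those protein components are not encoded here and must be supplied separately. A second cassette uses the EF-1α core promoter with its intron A to express puromycin N-acetyltransferase, which allows selection of transduced mammalian cells. Although the backbone name mentions DsRed, no DsRed feature is annotated in the sequenced record, which matches the catalogue's listing of puromycin as the selectable marker. The construct is intended for inducing endogenous NKX6.1 expression in human cells.
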