Features (pLannotate 1.2.2; 32 found; start..end, strand, type, name):
     98..117     +  misc_feature   cPPT/CTS (fragment): central polypurine tract and central termination sequence of HIV-1
    119..352     +  LTR            3' LTR (ΔU3): self-inactivating 3' long terminal repeat (LTR) from HIV-1
    430..551     +  polyA_signal   SV40 poly(A) signal: SV40 polyadenylation signal
    591..726     +  rep_origin     SV40 ori: SV40 origin of replication
    747..765     -  promoter       T7 promoter: promoter for bacteriophage T7 RNA polymerase
    773..928     +  CDS            lacZα (fragment): LacZα fragment of β-galactosidase; lacZ fragment
    933..1361    +  rep_origin     f1 ori (sequence partly withheld): f1 bacteriophage origin of replication; arrow indicates direction of (+) strand synthesis
   1414..1518    +  promoter       AmpR promoter: bla
   1519..2379    +  CDS            AmpR: β-lactamase; bla; confers resistance to ampicillin, carbenicillin, and related antibiotics
   2550..3138    +  rep_origin     ori: high-copy-number ColE1/pMB1/pBR322/pUC origin of replication
   3321..3413    +  CDS            lacI (fragment): lac repressor; lacI; The lac repressor binds to the lac operator to inhibit transcription in E. coli. This inhibition can be relieved by adding lactose or isopropyl-β-D-thiogalactopyranoside (IPTG).
   3426..3447    +  protein_bind   CAP binding site: CAP binding activates transcription in the presence of cAMP. E. coli catabolite activator protein
   3462..3492    +  promoter       lac promoter: promoter for the E. coli lac operon
   3500..3516    +  protein_bind   lac operator: The lac repressor binds to the lac operator to inhibit transcription in E. coli. This inhibition can be relieved by adding lactose or isopropyl-β-D-thiogalactopyranoside (IPTG). lac repressor encoded by lacI
   3561..3579    +  promoter       T3 promoter: promoter for bacteriophage T3 RNA polymerase
   3607..3833    +  promoter       RSV promoter: Rous sarcoma virus enhancer/promoter
   3834..4014    +  LTR            5' LTR (truncated): truncated 5' long terminal repeat (LTR) from HIV-1
   4061..4186    +  misc_feature   HIV-1 Ψ: packaging signal of human immunodeficiency virus type 1
   4170..4533    +  CDS            HIV-1 gag (fragment): gag protein from human immunodeficiency virus 1; gag
   4679..4912    +  misc_feature   RRE: The Rev response element (RRE) of HIV-1 allows for Rev-dependent mRNA export from the nucleus to the cytoplasm.
   5289..5315    +  CDS            Rev (fragment): human immunodeficiency virus 1 (HIV-1) Rev protein; rev; enhances nuclear export of unspliced and incompletely spliced viral mRNAs
   5319..5559    +  promoter       U6 promoter: RNA polymerase III promoter for human U6 snRNA
   5606..5624    +  misc_RNA       MS2 stem loop: stem loop that binds the bacteriophage MS2 coat protein
   5635..5671    +  misc_RNA       gRNA scaffold (fragment): guide RNA scaffold for the Streptococcus pyogenes CRISPR/Cas9 system
   5676..5694    +  misc_RNA       MS2 stem loop: stem loop that binds the bacteriophage MS2 coat protein
   5705..5724    +  misc_RNA       gRNA scaffold (fragment): guide RNA scaffold for the Streptococcus pyogenes CRISPR/Cas9 system
   5786..5903    +  misc_feature   cPPT/CTS: central polypurine tract and central termination sequence of HIV-1
   5969..6035    +  CDS            small t antigen (fragment): SV40 (simian virus 40) small t antigen
   6061..6272    +  promoter       EF-1α core promoter: core promoter for human elongation factor EF-1α
   6273..7211    +  intron         EF-1α intron A: intron upstream of the start codon of human EF-1α
   7233..7832    +  CDS            PuroR (fragment): puromycin N-acetyltransferase; pac from Streptomyces; confers resistance to puromycin
   7848..47      +  misc_feature   WPRE (across the origin): woodchuck hepatitis virus posttranscriptional regulatory element
>Addgene plasmid #131067 | pYJ23-lenti-MS2-U6-NKX6.1-acti-gRNA1 | addgene full sequence | sequence record 256902 | Addgene NGS Result
CCTTCGCCCTCAGACGAGTCGGATCTCCCTTTGGGCCGCCTCCCCGCGTCGACTTTAAGACCAATGACTT
ACAAGGCAGCTGTAGATCTTAGCCACTTTTTAAAAGAAAAGGGGGGACTGGAAGGGCTAATTCACTCCCA
ACGAAGACAAGATCTGCTTTTTGCTTGTACTGGGTCTCTCTGGTTAGACCAGATCTGAGCCTGGGAGCTC
TCTGGCTAACTAGGGAACCCACTGCTTAAGCCTCAATAAAGCTTGCCTTGAGTGCTTCAAGTAGTGTGTG
CCCGTCTGTTGTGTGACTCTGGTAACTAGAGATCCCTCAGACCCTTTTAGTCAGTGTGGAAAATCTCTAG
CAGTACGTATAGTAGTTCATGTCATCTTATTATTCAGTATTTATAACTTGCAAAGAAATGAATATCAGAG
AGTGAGAGGAACTTGTTTATTGCAGCTTATAATGGTTACAAATAAAGCAATAGCATCACAAATTTCACAA
ATAAAGCATTTTTTTCACTGCATTCTAGTTGTGGTTTGTCCAAACTCATCAATGTATCTTATCATGTCTG
GCTCTAGCTATCCCGCCCCTAACTCCGCCCATCCCGCCCCTAACTCCGCCCAGTTCCGCCCATTCTCCGC
CCCATGGCTGACTAATTTTTTTTATTTATGCAGAGGCCGAGGCCGCCTCGGCCTCTGAGCTATTCCAGAA
GTAGTGAGGAGGCTTTTTTGGAGGCCTAGGGACGTACCCAATTCGCCCTATAGTGAGTCGTATTACGCGC
GCTCACTGGCCGTCGTTTTACAACGTCGTGACTGGGAAAACCCTGGCGTTACCCAACTTAATCGCCTTGC
AGCACATCCCCCTTTCGCCAGCTGGCGTAATAGCGAAGAGGCCCGCACCGATCGCCCTTCCCAACAGTTG
CGCAGCCTGAATGGCGAATGGG
[124 nt withheld, positions 933-1056]
C
[91 nt withheld, positions 1058-1148]
A
[49 nt withheld, positions 1150-1198]
CCTTTGACGTTGGAGTCCACGTTCTTT
[37 nt withheld, positions 1226-1262]
ACCCTATCTCGGTCTATTCTTTTGATTTATAAGGGATTTTGCCGATTTCGGCCTATTGGTTAAAAAATGA
GCTGATTTAACAAAAATTTAACGCGAATTTTAACAAAATATTAACGCTTACAATTTAGGTGGCACTTTTC
GGGGAAATGTGCGCGGAACCCCTATTTGTTTATTTTTCTAAATACATTCAAATATGTATCCGCTCATGAG
ACAATAACCCTGATAAATGCTTCAATAATATTGAAAAAGGAAGAGTATGAGTATTCAACATTTCCGTGTC
GCCCTTATTCCCTTTTTTGCGGCATTTTGCCTTCCTGTTTTTGCTCACCCAGAAACGCTGGTGAAAGTAA
AAGATGCTGAAGATCAGTTGGGTGCACGAGTGGGTTACATCGAACTGGATCTCAACAGCGGTAAGATCCT
TGAGAGTTTTCGCCCCGAAGAACGTTTTCCAATGATGAGCACTTTTAAAGTTCTGCTATGTGGCGCGGTA
TTATCCCGTATTGACGCCGGGCAAGAGCAACTCGGTCGCCGCATACACTATTCTCAGAATGACTTGGTTG
AGTACTCACCAGTCACAGAAAAGCATCTTACGGATGGCATGACAGTAAGAGAATTATGCAGTGCTGCCAT
AACCATGAGTGATAACACTGCGGCCAACTTACTTCTGACAACGATCGGAGGACCGAAGGAGCTAACCGCT
TTTTTGCACAACATGGGGGATCATGTAACTCGCCTTGATCGTTGGGAACCGGAGCTGAATGAAGCCATAC
CAAACGACGAGCGTGACACCACGATGCCTGTAGCAATGGCAACAACGTTGCGCAAACTATTAACTGGCGA
ACTACTTACTCTAGCTTCCCGGCAACAATTAATAGACTGGATGGAGGCGGATAAAGTTGCAGGACCACTT
CTGCGCTCGGCCCTTCCGGCTGGCTGGTTTATTGCTGATAAATCTGGAGCCGGTGAGCGTGGGTCTCGCG
GTATCATTGCAGCACTGGGGCCAGATGGTAAGCCCTCCCGTATCGTAGTTATCTACACGACGGGGAGTCA
GGCAACTATGGATGAACGAAATAGACAGATCGCTGAGATAGGTGCCTCACTGATTAAGCATTGGTAACTG
TCAGACCAAGTTTACTCATATATACTTTAGATTGATTTAAAACTTCATTTTTAATTTAAAAGGATCTAGG
TGAAGATCCTTTTTGATAATCTCATGACCAAAATCCCTTAACGTGAGTTTTCGTTCCACTGAGCGTCAGA
CCCCGTAGAAAAGATCAAAGGATCTTCTTGAGATCCTTTTTTTCTGCGCGTAATCTGCTGCTTGCAAACA
AAAAAACCACCGCTACCAGCGGTGGTTTGTTTGCCGGATCAAGAGCTACCAACTCTTTTTCCGAAGGTAA
CTGGCTTCAGCAGAGCGCAGATACCAAATACTGTTCTTCTAGTGTAGCCGTAGTTAGGCCACCACTTCAA
GAACTCTGTAGCACCGCCTACATACCTCGCTCTGCTAATCCTGTTACCAGTGGCTGCTGCCAGTGGCGAT
AAGTCGTGTCTTACCGGGTTGGACTCAAGACGATAGTTACCGGATAAGGCGCAGCGGTCGGGCTGAACGG
GGGGTTCGTGCACACAGCCCAGCTTGGAGCGAACGACCTACACCGAACTGAGATACCTACAGCGTGAGCT
ATGAGAAAGCGCCACGCTTCCCGAAGGGAGAAAGGCGGACAGGTATCCGGTAAGCGGCAGGGTCGGAACA
GGAGAGCGCACGAGGGAGCTTCCAGGGGGAAACGCCTGGTATCTTTATAGTCCTGTCGGGTTTCGCCACC
TCTGACTTGAGCGTCGATTTTTGTGATGCTCGTCAGGGGGGCGGAGCCTATGGAAAAACGCCAGCAACGC
GGCCTTTTTACGGTTCCTGGCCTTTTGCTGGCCTTTTGCTCACATGTTCTTTCCTGCGTTATCCCCTGAT
TCTGTGGATAACCGTATTACCGCCTTTGAGTGAGCTGATACCGCTCGCCGCAGCCGAACGACCGAGCGCA
GCGAGTCAGTGAGCGAGGAAGCGGAAGAGCGCCCAATACGCAAACCGCCTCTCCCCGCGCGTTGGCCGAT
TCATTAATGCAGCTGGCACGACAGGTTTCCCGACTGGAAAGCGGGCAGTGAGCGCAACGCAATTAATGTG
AGTTAGCTCACTCATTAGGCACCCCAGGCTTTACACTTTATGCTTCCGGCTCGTATGTTGTGTGGAATTG
TGAGCGGATAACAATTTCACACAGGAAACAGCTATGACCATGATTACGCCAAGCGCGCAATTAACCCTCA
CTAAAGGGAACAAAAGCTGGAGCTGCAAGCTTAATGTAGTCTTATGCAATACTCTTGTAGTCTTGCAACA
TGGTAACGATGAGTTAGCAACATGCCTTACAAGGAGAGAAAAAGCACCGTGCATGCCGATTGGTGGAAGT
AAGGTGGTACGATCGTGCCTTATTAGGAAGGCAACAGACGGGTCTGACATGGATTGGACGAACCACTGAA
TTGCCGCATTGCAGAGATATTGTATTTAAGTGCCTAGCTCGATACATAAACGGGTCTCTCTGGTTAGACC
AGATCTGAGCCTGGGAGCTCTCTGGCTAACTAGGGAACCCACTGCTTAAGCCTCAATAAAGCTTGCCTTG
AGTGCTTCAAGTAGTGTGTGCCCGTCTGTTGTGTGACTCTGGTAACTAGAGATCCCTCAGACCCTTTTAG
TCAGTGTGGAAAATCTCTAGCAGTGGCGCCCGAACAGGGACTTGAAAGCGAAAGGGAAACCAGAGGAGCT
CTCTCGACGCAGGACTCGGCTTGCTGAAGCGCGCACGGCAAGAGGCGAGGGGCGGCGACTGGTGAGTACG
CCAAAAATTTTGACTAGCGGAGGCTAGAAGGAGAGAGATGGGTGCGAGAGCGTCAGTATTAAGCGGGGGA
GAATTAGATCGCGATGGGAAAAAATTCGGTTAAGGCCAGGGGGAAAGAAAAAATATAAATTAAAACATAT
AGTATGGGCAAGCAGGGAGCTAGAACGATTCGCAGTTAATCCTGGCCTGTTAGAAACATCAGAAGGCTGT
AGACAAATACTGGGACAGCTACAACCATCCCTTCAGACAGGATCAGAAGAACTTAGATCATTATATAATA
CAGTAGCAACCCTCTATTGTGTGCATCAAAGGATAGAGATAAAAGACACCAAGGAAGCTTTAGACAAGAT
AGAGGAAGAGCAAAACAAAAGTAAGACCACCGCACAGCAAGCGGCCGCTGATCTTCAGACCTGGAGGAGG
AGATATGAGGGACAATTGGAGAAGTGAATTATATAAATATAAAGTAGTAAAAATTGAACCATTAGGAGTA
GCACCCACCAAGGCAAAGAGAAGAGTGGTGCAGAGAGAAAAAAGAGCAGTGGGAATAGGAGCTTTGTTCC
TTGGGTTCTTGGGAGCAGCAGGAAGCACTATGGGCGCAGCGTCAATGACGCTGACGGTACAGGCCAGACA
ATTATTGTCTGGTATAGTGCAGCAGCAGAACAATTTGCTGAGGGCTATTGAGGCGCAACAGCATCTGTTG
CAACTCACAGTCTGGGGCATCAAGCAGCTCCAGGCAAGAATCCTGGCTGTGGAAAGATACCTAAAGGATC
AACAGCTCCTGGGGATTTGGGGTTGCTCTGGAAAACTCATTTGCACCACTGCTGTGCCTTGGAATGCTAG
TTGGAGTAATAAATCTCTGGAACAGATTTGGAATCACACGACCTGGATGGAGTGGGACAGAGAAATTAAC
AATTACACAAGCTTAATACACTCCTTAATTGAAGAATCGCAAAACCAGCAAGAAAAGAATGAACAAGAAT
TATTGGAATTAGATAAATGGGCAAGTTTGTGGAATTGGTTTAACATAACAAATTGGCTGTGGTATATAAA
ATTATTCATAATGATAGTAGGAGGCTTGGTAGGTTTAAGAATAGTTTTTGCTGTACTTTCTATAGTGAAT
AGAGTTAGGCAGGGATATTCACCATTATCGTTTCAGACCCACCTCCCAACCCCGAGGGGACCCAGAGAGG
GCCTATTTCCCATGATTCCTTCATATTTGCATATACGATACAAGGCTGTTAGAGAGATAATTAGAATTAA
TTTGACTGTAAACACAAAGATATTAGTACAAAATACGTGACGTAGAAAGTAATAATTTCTTGGGTAGTTT
GCAGTTTTAAAATTATGTTTTAAAATGGACTATCATATGCTTACCGTAACTTGAAAGTATTTCGATTTCT
TGGCTTTATATATCTTGTGGAAAGGACGAAACACCGCAGAGGAGCCGGAAGCGCCGGTTTTAGAGCTAGG
CCAACATGAGGATCACCCATGTCTGCAGGGCCTAGCAAGTTAAAATAAGGCTAGTCCGTTATCAACTTGG
CCAACATGAGGATCACCCATGTCTGCAGGGCCAAGTGGCACCGAGTCGGTGCTTTTTTGGATCCAAGCTT
GGCGTAACTAGATCTTGAGACAAATGGCAGTATTCATCCACAATTTTAAAAGAAAAGGGGGGATTGGGGG
GTACAGTGCAGGGGAAAGAATAGTAGACATAATAGCAACAGACATACAAACTAAAGAATTACAAAAACAA
ATTACAAAAATTCAAAATTTTCGGGTTTATTACAGGGACAGCAGAGATCCACTTTGGCGCCGGCTCGAGG
GGGCCCGGGTGCAAAGATGGATAAAGTTTTAAACAGAGAGGAATCTTTGCAGCTAATGGACCTTCTAGGT
CTTGAAAGGAGTGGGAATTGGCTCCGGTGCCCGTCAGTGGGCAGAGCGCACATCGCCCACAGTCCCCGAG
AAGTTGGGGGGAGGGGTCGGCAATTGATCCGGTGCCTAGAGAAGGTGGCGCGGGGTAAACTGGGAAAGTG
ATGTCGTGTACTGGCTCCGCCTTTTTCCCGAGGGTGGGGGAGAACCGTATATAAGTGCAGTAGTCGCCGT
GAACGTTCTTTTTCGCAACGGGTTTGCCGCCAGAACACAGGTAAGTGCCGTGTGTGGTTCCCGCGGGCCT
GGCCTCTTTACGGGTTATGGCCCTTGCGTGCCTTGAATTACTTCCACCTGGCTGCAGTACGTGATTCTTG
ATCCCGAGCTTCGGGTTGGAAGTGGGTGGGAGAGTTCGAGGCCTTGCGCTTAAGGAGCCCCTTCGCCTCG
TGCTTGAGTTGAGGCCTGGCCTGGGCGCTGGGGCCGCCGCGTGCGAATCTGGTGGCACCTTCGCGCCTGT
CTCGCTGCTTTCGATAAGTCTCTAGCCATTTAAAATTTTTGATGACCTGCTGCGACGCTTTTTTTCTGGC
AAGATAGTCTTGTAAATGCGGGCCAAGATCTGCACACTGGTATTTCGGTTTTTGGGGCCGCGGGCGGCGA
CGGGGCCCGTGCGTCCCAGCGCACATGTTCGGCGAGGCGGGGCCTGCGAGCGCGGCCACCGAGAATCGGA
CGGGGGTAGTCTCAAGCTGGCCGGCCTGCTCTGGTGCCTGGCCTCGCGCCGCCGTGTATCGCCCCGCCCT
GGGCGGCAAGGCTGGCCCGGTCGGCACCAGTTGCGTGAGCGGAAAGATGGCCGCTTCCCGGCCCTGCTGC
AGGGAGCTCAAAATGGAGGACGCGGCGCTCGGGAGAGCGGGCGGGTGAGTCACCCACACAAAGGAAAAGG
GCCTTTCCGTCCTCAGCCGTCGCTTCATGTGACTCCACGGAGTACCGGGCGCCGTCCAGGCACCTCGATT
AGTTCTCGAGCTTTTGGAGTACGTCGTCTTTAGGTTGGGGGGAGGGGTTTTATGCGATGGAGTTTCCCCA
CACTGAGTGGGTGGAGACTGAAGTTAGGCCAGCTTGGCACTTGATGTAATTCTCCTTGGAATTTGCCCTT
TTTGAGTTTGGATCTTGGTTCATTCTCAAGCCTCAGACAGTGGTTCAAAGTTTTTTTCTTCCATTTCAGG
TGTCGTGACGTACGGCCACCATGACCGAGTACAAGCCCACGGTGCGCCTCGCCACCCGCGACGACGTCCC
CAGGGCCGTACGCACCCTCGCCGCCGCGTTCGCCGACTACCCCGCCACGCGCCACACCGTCGATCCGGAC
CGCCACATCGAGCGGGTCACCGAGCTGCAAGAACTCTTCCTCACGCGCGTCGGGCTCGACATCGGCAAGG
TGTGGGTCGCGGACGACGGCGCCGCCGTGGCGGTCTGGACCACGCCGGAGAGCGTCGAAGCGGGGGCGGT
GTTCGCCGAGATCGGCCCGCGCATGGCCGAGTTGAGCGGTTCCCGGCTGGCCGCGCAGCAACAGATGGAA
GGCCTCCTGGCGCCGCACCGGCCCAAGGAGCCCGCGTGGTTCCTGGCCACCGTCGGAGTCTCGCCCGACC
ACCAGGGCAAGGGTCTGGGCAGCGCCGTCGTGCTCCCCGGAGTGGAGGCGGCCGAGCGCGCCGGGGTGCC
CGCCTTCCTGGAGACCTCCGCGCCCCGCAACCTCCCCTTCTACGAGCGGCTCGGCTTCACCGTCACCGCC
GACGTCGAGGTGCCCGAAGGACCGCGCACCTGGTGCATGACCCGCAAGCCCGGTGCCTGAACGCGTTAAG
TCGACAATCAACCTCTGGATTACAAAATTTGTGAAAGATTGACTGGTATTCTTAACTATGTTGCTCCTTT
TACGCTATGTGGATACGCTGCTTTAATGCCTTTGTATCATGCTATTGCTTCCCGTATGGCTTTCATTTTC
TCCTCCTTGTATAAATCCTGGTTGCTGTCTCTTTATGAGGAGTTGTGGCCCGTTGTCAGGCAACGTGGCG
TGGTGTGCACTGTGTTTGCTGACGCAACCCCCACTGGTTGGGGCATTGCCACCACCTGTCAGCTCCTTTC
CGGGACTTTCGCTTTCCCCCTCCCTATTGCCACGGCGGAACTCATCGCCGCCTGCCTTGCCCGCTGCTGG
ACAGGGGCTCGGCTGTTGGGCACTGACAATTCCGTGGTGTTGTCGGGGAAATCATCGTCCTTTCCTTGGC
TGCTCGCCTGTGTTGCCACCTGGATTCTGCGCGGGACGTCCTTCTGCTACGTCCCTTCGGCCCTCAATCC
AGCGGACCTTCCTTCCCGCGGCCTGCTGCCGGCTCTGCGGCCTCTTCCGCGTCTTCG
